>Addgene plasmid #42849 | TAL3386 | depositor partial sequence | sequence record 57969 | TAL3386 sequence 2430 bps
TCTAGAGCTAGCACCATGGACTACAAAGACCATGACGGTGATTATAAAGATCATGACATCGATTACAAGG
ATGACGATGACAAGATGGCCCCCAAGAAGAAGAGGAAGGTGGGCATTCACCGCGGGGTACCTATGGTGGA
CTTGAGGACACTCGGTTATTCGCAACAGCAACAGGAGAAAATCAAGCCTAAGGTCAGGAGCACCGTCGCG
CAACACCACGAGGCGCTTGTGGGGCATGGCTTCACTCATGCGCATATTGTCGCGCTTTCACAGCACCCTG
CGGCGCTTGGGACGGTGGCTGTCAAATACCAAGATATGATTGCGGCCCTGCCCGAAGCCACGCACGAGGC
AATTGTAGGGGTCGGTAAACAGTGGTCGGGAGCGCGAGCACTTGAGGCGCTGCTGACTGTGGCGGGTGAG
CTTAGGGGGCCTCCGCTCCAGCTCGACACCGGGCAGCTGCTGAAGATCGCGAAGAGAGGGGGAGTAACAG
CGGTAGAGGCAGTGCACGCCTGGCGCAATGCGCTCACCGGGGCCCCCTTGAACCTGACCCCAGACCAGGT
AGTCGCAATCGCGTCACATGACGGGGGAAAGCAAGCCCTGGAAACCGTGCAAAGGTTGTTGCCGGTCCTT
TGTCAAGACCACGGCCTTACACCGGAGCAAGTCGTGGCCATTGCAAGCAACATCGGTGGCAAACAGGCTC
TTGAGACGGTTCAGAGACTTCTCCCAGTTCTCTGTCAAGCCCACGGGCTGACTCCCGATCAAGTTGTAGC
GATTGCGAATAACAATGGAGGGAAACAAGCATTGGAGACTGTCCAACGGCTCCTTCCCGTGTTGTGTCAA
GCCCACGGTTTGACGCCTGCACAAGTGGTCGCCATCGCCAGCCATGATGGCGGTAAGCAGGCGCTGGAAA
CAGTACAGCGCCTGCTGCCTGTACTGTGCCAGGATCATGGACTGACCCCAGACCAGGTAGTCGCAATCGC
GTCAAACGGAGGGGGAAAGCAAGCCCTGGAAACCGTGCAAAGGTTGTTGCCGGTCCTTTGTCAAGACCAC
GGCCTTACACCGGAGCAAGTCGTGGCCATTGCAAATAATAACGGTGGCAAACAGGCTCTTGAGACGGTTC
AGAGACTTCTCCCAGTTCTCTGTCAAGCCCACGGGCTGACTCCCGATCAAGTTGTAGCGATTGCGAATAA
CAATGGAGGGAAACAAGCATTGGAGACTGTCCAACGGCTCCTTCCCGTGTTGTGTCAAGCCCACGGTTTG
ACGCCTGCACAAGTGGTCGCCATCGCCTCCAATATTGGCGGTAAGCAGGCGCTGGAAACAGTACAGCGCC
TGCTGCCTGTACTGTGCCAGGATCATGGACTGACCCCAGACCAGGTAGTCGCAATCGCGAACAATAATGG
GGGAAAGCAAGCCCTGGAAACCGTGCAAAGGTTGTTGCCGGTCCTTTGTCAAGACCACGGCCTTACACCG
GAGCAAGTCGTGGCCATTGCATCCCACGACGGTGGCAAACAGGCTCTTGAGACGGTTCAGAGACTTCTCC
CAGTTCTCTGTCAAGCCCACGGGCTGACTCCCGATCAAGTTGTAGCGATTGCGAATAACAATGGAGGGAA
ACAAGCATTGGAGACTGTCCAACGGCTCCTTCCCGTGTTGTGTCAAGCCCACGGTTTGACGCCTGCACAA
GTGGTCGCCATCGCCAGCCATGATGGCGGTAAGCAGGCGCTGGAAACAGTACAGCGCCTGCTGCCTGTAC
TGTGCCAGGATCATGGACTGACCCCAGACCAGGTAGTCGCAATCGCGTCAAACGGAGGGGGAAAGCAAGC
CCTGGAAACCGTGCAAAGGTTGTTGCCGGTCCTTTGTCAAGACCACGGCCTTACACCGGAGCAAGTCGTG
GCCATTGCAAGCAATGGGGGTGGCAAACAGGCTCTTGAGACGGTTCAGAGACTTCTCCCAGTTCTCTGTC
AAGCCCACGGGCTGACTCCCGATCAAGTTGTAGCGATTGCGTCCAACGGTGGAGGGAAACAAGCATTGGA
GACTGTCCAACGGCTCCTTCCCGTGTTGTGTCAAGCCCACGGTTTGACGCCTGCACAAGTGGTCGCCATC
GCCTCGAATGGCGGCGGTAAGCAGGCGCTGGAAACAGTACAGCGCCTGCTGCCTGTACTGTGCCAGGATC
ATGGACTGACACCCGAACAGGTGGTCGCCATTGCTTCCCACGACGGAGGACGGCCAGCCTTGGAGTCCAT
CGTAGCCCAATTGTCCAGGCCCGATCCCGCGTTGGCTGCGTTAACGAATGACCATCTGGTGGCGTTGGCA
TGTCTTGGTGGACGACCCGCGCTCGATGCAGTCAAAAAGGGTCTGCCTCATGCTCCCGCATTGATCAAAA
GAACCAACCGGCGGATTCCCGAGAGAACTTCCCATCGAGTCGCGGGATCC
