>Addgene plasmid #42849 | TAL3386 | addgene partial sequence | sequence record 60834 | JDS-TALEN-F 5'-TAGGGGTCGGTAAACAGTGG-3'
GCGGGTGAGCTTAGGGGGCCTCCGCTCCAGCTCGACACCGGGCAGCTGCTGAAGATCGCGAAGAGAGGGG
GAGTAACAGCGGTAGAGGCAGTGCACGCCTGGCGCAATGCGCTCACCGGGGCCCCCTTGAACCTGACCCC
AGACCAGGTAGTCGCAATCGCGTCACATGACGGGGGAAAGCAAGCCCTGGAAACCGTGCAAAGGTTGTTG
CCGGTCCTTTGTCAAGACCACGGCCTTACACCGGAGCAAGTCGTGGCCATTGCAAGCAACATCGGTGGCA
AACAGGCTCTTGAGACGGTTCAGAGACTTCTCCCAGTTCTCTGTCAAGCCCACGGGCTGACTCCCGATCA
AGTTGTAGCGATTGCGAATAACAATGGAGGGAAACAAGCATTGGAGACTGTCCAACGGCTCCTTCCCGTG
TTGTGTCAAGCCCACGGTTTGACGCCTGCACAAGTGGTCGCCATCGCCAGCCATGATGGCGGTAAGCAGG
CGCTGGAAACAGTACAGCGCCTGCTGCCTGTACTGTGCCAGGATCATGGACTGACCCCAGACCAGGTAGT
CGCAATCGCGTCAAACGGAGGGGGAAAGCAAGCCCTGGAAACCGTGCAAAGGTTGTTGCCGGTCCTTTGT
CAAGACCACGGCCTTACACCGGAGCAAGTCGTGGCCATTGCAAATAATAACGGTGGCAAACAGGCTCTTG
AGACGGTTCAGAGACTTCTCCCAGTTCTCTGTCAAGCCCACGGGCTGACTCCCGATCAAGTTGTAGCGAT
TGCGAATAACAATGGAGGGAAACAAGCATTGGAGACTGTCCAACGGCTCCTTCCCGTGTTGTGTCAAGCC
CACGGTTTGACGCCTGCACAAGTGGTCGCCATCGCCTCCAATATTGGCGG
