[The description below was written by a language model from this plasmid's Addgene catalogue record.]
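Description:
TAL3386 is a TALEN expression plasmid built on the JDS71 backbone, a mammalian expression vector that also carries a T7 promoter. It is maintained in E. coli as a high-copy plasmid under ampicillin selection. The roughly 1.6 kb insert, named ZebrafishCommunity-TRABD2A-left, encodes an engineered TAL effector repeat array designed to recognise a specific site in the zebrafish (D. rerio) TRABD2A gene. The restriction sites used for cloning were destroyed in the process, which places the array in frame with elements already supplied by the backbone: an N-terminal 3X Flag tag and a C-terminal wild-type FokI nuclease domain. The record gives no feature table, so other backbone elements are not documented here beyond what the CMV and BGH sequencing primer sites imply about the flanks of the expression cassette.

Expression of the full fusion protein is driven by the CMV promoter in transfected cells. The T7 designation indicates that the coding region can also be transcribed in vitro, the usual route for producing mRNA for zebrafish embryo injection, although the record does not describe that use explicitly. Because FokI cleaves DNA only as a dimer, this "left" monomer is meant to be paired with a matching "right" TALEN that binds the opposite strand across a short spacer. Together the two halves introduce a double-strand break at the target locus, and error-prone repair of that break can generate disrupting insertions or deletions. The construct belongs to a set of TALENs made for targeted gene disruption in zebrafish, and the Flag tag allows the nuclease protein to be detected. The depositor advises confirming plasmid integrity by diagnostic digest, a sensible precaution given the highly repetitive array.
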