Addgene plasmid #42849: TAL3386
Depositing lab: Keith Joung. Publication: Targeted gene disruption in somatic zebrafish cells using engineered TALENs. Sander JD, Cade L, Khayter C, Reyon D, Peterson RT, Joung JK, Yeh JR. Nat Biotechnol. 2011 Aug 5;29(8):697-8. doi: 10.1038/nbt.1934. PubMed 21822241.
Backbone
  Vector backbone: JDS71
  Backbone manufacturer: Addgene plasmid #32287
  Backbone size w/o insert (bp): 6447
  Vector type: Mammalian Expression ; T7
Growth in bacteria
  Bacterial resistance: Ampicillin, 100 μg/mL
  Growth temperature: 37°C
  Growth strain: XL1 Blue
  Copy number: High Copy
Gene/Insert
  Gene/Insert name: ZebrafishCommunity-TRABD2A-left (alt name: TRABD2A)
  Species: D. rerio (zebrafish)
  Insert size (bp): 1640
  Promoter: CMV
  Tag / fusion protein: 3X Flag (N terminal on backbone); WT FOKI (C terminal on backbone)
  Cloning method: Restriction Enzyme; 5′ cloning site N/A (destroyed during cloning); 3′ cloning site N/A (destroyed during cloning)
  Sequencing primers: 5′ CMV-F; 3′ BGH-rev
Terms and licenses: Academic/Nonprofit Terms; Industry Terms: Not Available to Industry
Depositor comments: Target binding site: TCAGCTGGAGCGCTTTTC It is strongly recommended that users perform a diagnostic digest to verify this plasmid prior to use. For example, a double digest of the plasmid with BamHI and KpnI should result in two bands at 2.3kb and 5.8kb.
How to cite: TAL3386 was a gift from Keith Joung (Addgene plasmid # 42849 ; http://n2t.net/addgene:42849 ; RRID:Addgene_42849)
